Addgene plasmid #55894: mRuby2-Cx43-7
Purpose: Localization: Gap Junctions, Excitation: 559, Emission: 600
Depositing lab: Michael Davidson. Depositing organization: Florida State University, Tallahassee. Publication: Improving FRET dynamic range with bright green and red fluorescent proteins. Lam AJ, St-Pierre F, Gong Y, Marshall JD, Cranfill PJ, Baird MA, McKeown MR, Wiedenmann J, Davidson MW, Schnitzer MJ, Tsien RY, Lin MZ. Nat Methods. 2012 Sep 9. doi: 10.1038/nmeth.2171. PubMed 22961245.
Backbone
  Vector backbone: mRuby2
  Backbone size w/o insert (bp): 4750
  Vector type: Mammalian Expression
  Selectable markers: Neomycin (select with G418)
Growth in bacteria
  Bacterial resistance: Kanamycin, 50 μg/mL
  Growth temperature: 37°C
  Growth strain: DH5alpha
  Copy number: High Copy
Gene/Insert
  Gene/Insert name: Cx43 (alt names: Rat Alpha-1 Connexin 43; NM_012567.2)
  Species: R. norvegicus (rat)
  Promoter: CMV
  Tag / fusion protein: mRuby2 (C terminal on backbone)
  Cloning method: Unknown
  Sequencing primers: 5′ CMV-F; 3′ SV40pA-R
Terms and licenses: Academic/Nonprofit Terms; Industry Terms
Depositor comments: R. norvegicus (rat) Alpha-1 Connexin 43. Excitation = 559; Emission = 600
How to cite: mRuby2-Cx43-7 was a gift from Michael Davidson (Addgene plasmid # 55894 ; http://n2t.net/addgene:55894 ; RRID:Addgene_55894)
