[The description below was written by a language model from this plasmid's Addgene catalogue record and pLannotate feature annotations shown in this document.]
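Description:
mRuby2-Cx43-7 is a mammalian expression plasmid of about 6 kb that produces rat connexin 43 (Gja1, alpha-1 connexin) fused at its C terminus to the red fluorescent protein mRuby2. It is built on an mRuby2 N1-style backbone. The CMV immediate-early enhancer and promoter drive the connexin 43 coding sequence, which runs through a short linker (the gap in the feature table fits the "7" in the name, though the record does not define it) into mRuby2. The transcript ends at an SV40 polyadenylation signal. The annotation also flags the stretch between the promoter and the start codon as matching the connexin 43 IRES family, suggesting that some native 5′ untranslated sequence was carried along with the cDNA. Short hits to SV40 large T antigen, ble and the bGH poly(A) signal are fragments and most likely residual backbone sequence rather than functional parts.

The plasmid replicates in E. coli from a high-copy ColE1/pUC-type origin, and it also carries an f1 origin. A single NeoR/KanR gene (Tn5 aminoglycoside phosphotransferase) serves both hosts. A bacterial promoter gives kanamycin resistance in E. coli, while the SV40 enhancer/early promoter and an HSV TK polyadenylation signal allow G418 selection of transfected mammalian cells.

The construct is a localization marker. Tagged connexin 43 assembles into connexons that cluster at cell–cell contacts, so gap junctions are labelled red (excitation about 559 nm, emission about 600 nm) for fluorescence imaging. It belongs to a set of fusions associated with the work that introduced mRuby2 as a bright red protein for FRET.
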