Features (pLannotate 1.2.2; 15 found; start..end, strand, type, name):
      1..1146    +  CDS            Gja1: CXA1_RAT - Also known as Cxn-43. Experimental evidence at protein level: Swiss-Prot protein existence level 1. Gap junction protein that acts as a regulator of bladder capacity. A gap junction consists of a cluster of closely packed pairs of transmembrane channels, the connexons, through which materials of low MW diffuse from one cell to a neighboring cell. Negative regulator of bladder functional capacity: acts by enhancing intercellular electrical and chemical transmission, thus sensitizing bladder muscles to cholinergic neural stimuli and causing them to contract (By similarity). May play a
   1168..1878    +  CDS            mRuby2: mRuby2 is a basic (constitutively fluorescent) red fluorescent protein published in 2012, derived from Entacmaea quadricolor. It has moderate acid sensitivity.
   1897..1980    +  CDS            large T antigen (fragment): large T antigen from SV40 (simian virus 40)
   2003..2124    +  polyA_signal   SV40 poly(A) signal: SV40 polyadenylation signal
   2158..2586    -  rep_origin     f1 ori (sequence partly withheld): f1 bacteriophage origin of replication; arrow indicates direction of (+) strand synthesis
   2613..2717    +  promoter       AmpR promoter: bla
   2719..3076    +  promoter       SV40 promoter: SV40 enhancer and early promoter
   3111..3905    +  CDS            NeoR/KanR: aminoglycoside phosphotransferase from Tn5; aph(3')-II (or nptII); confers resistance to neomycin, kanamycin, and G418 (Geneticin®)
   3926..4078    +  CDS            ble (fragment): BLE_KLEPN - Experimental evidence at protein level: Swiss-Prot protein existence level 1. Binding protein with a strong affinity to the bleomycin family of antibiotics. Binds to CL990; an antimitotic-antibiotic compound. From Klebsiella pneumoniae.
   4137..4184    +  polyA_signal   HSV TK poly(A) signal: herpes simplex virus thymidine kinase polyadenylation signal (Cole and Stacy, 1985)
   4275..4291    -  polyA_signal   bGH poly(A) signal (fragment): bovine growth hormone polyadenylation signal
   4513..5101    +  rep_origin     ori: high-copy-number ColE1/pMB1/pBR322/pUC origin of replication
   5276..5579    +  enhancer       CMV enhancer: human cytomegalovirus immediate early enhancer
   5580..5783    +  promoter       CMV promoter: human cytomegalovirus (CMV) immediate early promoter
   5837..2       +  ncRNA          IRES Cx43 (across the origin): Accession: RF00487 - Connexin-43 internal ribosome entry site (IRES)
>Addgene plasmid #55894 | mRuby2-Cx43-7 | addgene full sequence | sequence record 174027 | Addgene NGS Result
ATGGGTGACTGGAGTGCCTTGGGGAAGCTTCTGGACAAGGTCCAAGCCTACTCCACCGCTGGAGGGAAGG
TGTGGCTGTCAGTGCTCTTCATATTCAGAATCCTGCTCCTGGGGACAGCTGTTGAGTCAGCTTGGGGTGA
TGAACAGTCTGCCTTTCGCTGTAACACTCAACAACCTGGCTGCGAAAACGTCTGCTATGACAAGTCCTTC
CCCATCTCTCACGTGCGCTTCTGGGTCCTTCAGATCATATTCGTGTCTGTGCCCACACTCCTGTACTTGG
CCCATGTGTTCTATGTGATGAGGAAGGAAGAGAAGCTAAACAAGAAAGAAGAGGAGCTCAAAGTGGCCCA
GACTGACGGGGTCAACGTGGAGATGCACCTGAAGCAGATTGAAATCAAGAAGTTCAAGTACGGGATTGAA
GAGCACGGCAAGGTGAAAATGAGGGGCGGCTTGCTGAGAACCTACATCATCAGCATCCTCTTCAAGTCTG
TCTTCGAGGTGGCCTTCCTGCTCATCCAGTGGTACATCTATGGGTTCAGCTTGAGCGCGGTCTACACCTG
CAAGAGAGATCCCTGCCCCCACCAGGTAGACTGCTTCCTCTCACGTCCCACGGAGAAAACCATCTTCATC
ATCTTCATGCTGGTGGTGTCCTTGGTGTCTCTCGCTTTGAACATCATTGAGCTCTTCTACGTCTTCTTCA
AGGGCGTTAAGGATCGCGTGAAGGGAAGAAGCGATCCTTACCACGCCACCACTGGCCCACTGAGCCCATC
AAAAGACTGCGGATCTCCAAAATACGCCTACTTCAATGGCTGCTCCTCACCAACGGCTCCACTCTCGCCT
ATGTCTCCTCCTGGGTACAAGCTGGTTACTGGTGACAGAAACAATTCCTCGTGCCGCAATTACAACAAGC
AAGCTAGCGAGCAAAACTGGGCGAACTACAGCGCAGAGCAAAATCGCATGGGGCAGGCCGGAAGCACCAT
CTCCAACTCGCACGCCCAGCCGTTCGATTTCCCCGACGACAACCAGAATGCCAAAAAAGTTGCTGCTGGA
CATGAACTCCAGCCATTAGCCATCGTGGACCAACGACCTTCCAGCAGAGCCAGCAGCCGCGCCAGCAGCA
GGCCTCGGCCTGATGACCTGGAGATTGCGGATCCACCGGTCGCCACCATGGTGTCTAAGGGCGAAGAGCT
GATCAAGGAAAATATGCGTATGAAGGTGGTCATGGAAGGTTCGGTCAACGGCCACCAATTCAAATGCACA
GGTGAAGGAGAAGGCAATCCGTACATGGGAACTCAAACCATGAGGATCAAAGTCATCGAGGGAGGACCCC
TGCCATTTGCCTTTGACATTCTTGCCACGTCGTTCATGTATGGCAGCCGTACTTTTATCAAGTACCCGAA
AGGCATTCCTGATTTCTTTAAACAGTCCTTTCCTGAGGGTTTTACTTGGGAAAGAGTTACGAGATACGAA
GATGGTGGAGTCGTCACCGTCATGCAGGACACCAGCCTTGAGGATGGCTGTCTCGTTTACCACGTCCAAG
TCAGAGGGGTAAACTTTCCCTCCAATGGTCCCGTGATGCAGAAGAAGACCAAGGGTTGGGAGCCTAATAC
AGAGATGATGTATCCAGCAGATGGTGGTCTGAGGGGATACACTCATATGGCACTGAAAGTTGATGGTGGT
GGCCATCTGTCTTGCTCTTTCGTAACAACTTACAGGTCAAAAAAGACCGTCGGGAACATCAAGATGCCCG
GTATCCATGCCGTTGATCACCGCCTGGAAAGGTTAGAGGAAAGTGACAATGAAATGTTCGTAGTACAACG
CGAACACGCAGTTGCCAAGTTCGCCGGGCTTGGTGGTGGGATGGACGAGCTGTACAAGTAAGCGGCCGCG
ACTCTAGATCATAATCAGCCATACCACATTTGTAGAGGTTTTACTTGCTTTAAAAAACCTCCCACACCTC
CCCCTGAACCTGAAACATAAAATGAATGCAATTGTTGTTGTTAACTTGTTTATTGCAGCTTATAATGGTT
ACAAATAAAGCAATAGCATCACAAATTTCACAAATAAAGCATTTTTTTCACTGCATTCTAGTTGTGGTTT
GTCCAAACTCATCAATGTATCTTAAGGCGTAAATTGTAAGCGTTAATATTTTGTTAAAATTCGCGTTAAA
TTTTTGTTAAATCAGCTCATTTTTTAACCAATAGGCCGAAATCGGCAAAATCCCTTATAAATCAAAAGAA
TAGACCGAGATAGGGT
[37 nt withheld, positions 2257-2293]
AAAGAACGTGGACTCCAACGTCAAAGG
[49 nt withheld, positions 2321-2369]
T
[91 nt withheld, positions 2371-2461]
G
[124 nt withheld, positions 2463-2586]
CAGGTGGCACTTTTCGGGGAAATGTGCGCGGAACCCCTATTTGTTTATTTTTCTAAATACATTCAAATAT
GTATCCGCTCATGAGACAATAACCCTGATAAATGCTTCAATAATATTGAAAAAGGAAGAGTCCTGAGGCG
GAAAGAACCAGCTGTGGAATGTGTGTCAGTTAGGGTGTGGAAAGTCCCCAGGCTCCCCAGCAGGCAGAAG
TATGCAAAGCATGCATCTCAATTAGTCAGCAACCAGGTGTGGAAAGTCCCCAGGCTCCCCAGCAGGCAGA
AGTATGCAAAGCATGCATCTCAATTAGTCAGCAACCATAGTCCCGCCCCTAACTCCGCCCATCCCGCCCC
TAACTCCGCCCAGTTCCGCCCATTCTCCGCCCCATGGCTGACTAATTTTTTTTATTTATGCAGAGGCCGA
GGCCGCCTCGGCCTCTGAGCTATTCCAGAAGTAGTGAGGAGGCTTTTTTGGAGGCCTAGGCTTTTGCAAA
GATCGATCAAGAGACAGGATGAGGATCGTTTCGCATGATTGAACAAGATGGATTGCACGCAGGTTCTCCG
GCCGCTTGGGTGGAGAGGCTATTCGGCTATGACTGGGCACAACAGACAATCGGCTGCTCTGATGCCGCCG
TGTTCCGGCTGTCAGCGCAGGGGCGCCCGGTTCTTTTTGTCAAGACCGACCTGTCCGGTGCCCTGAATGA
ACTGCAAGACGAGGCAGCGCGGCTATCGTGGCTGGCCACGACGGGCGTTCCTTGCGCAGCTGTGCTCGAC
GTTGTCACTGAAGCGGGAAGGGACTGGCTGCTATTGGGCGAAGTGCCGGGGCAGGATCTCCTGTCATCTC
ACCTTGCTCCTGCCGAGAAAGTATCCATCATGGCTGATGCAATGCGGCGGCTGCATACGCTTGATCCGGC
TACCTGCCCATTCGACCACCAAGCGAAACATCGCATCGAGCGAGCACGTACTCGGATGGAAGCCGGTCTT
GTCGATCAGGATGATCTGGACGAAGAGCATCAGGGGCTCGCGCCAGCCGAACTGTTCGCCAGGCTCAAGG
CGAGCATGCCCGACGGCGAGGATCTCGTCGTGACCCATGGCGATGCCTGCTTGCCGAATATCATGGTGGA
AAATGGCCGCTTTTCTGGATTCATCGACTGTGGCCGGCTGGGTGTGGCGGACCGCTATCAGGACATAGCG
TTGGCTACCCGTGATATTGCTGAAGAGCTTGGCGGCGAATGGGCTGACCGCTTCCTCGTGCTTTACGGTA
TCGCCGCTCCCGATTCGCAGCGCATCGCCTTCTATCGCCTTCTTGACGAGTTCTTCTGAGCGGGACTCTG
GGGTTCGAAATGACCGACCAAGCGACGCCCAACCTGCCATCACGAGATTTCGATTCCACCGCCGCCTTCT
ATGAAAGGTTGGGCTTCGGAATCGTTTTCCGGGACGCCGGCTGGATGATCCTCCAGCGCGGGGATCTCAT
GCTGGAGTTCTTCGCCCACCCTAGGGGGAGGCTAACTGAAACACGGAAGGAGACAATACCGGAAGGAACC
CGCGCTATGACGGCAATAAAAAGACAGAATAAAACGCACGGTGTTGGGTCGTTTGTTCATAAACGCGGGG
TTCGGTCCCAGGGCTGGCACTCTGTCGATACCCCACCGAGACCCCATTGGGGCCAATACGCCCGCGTTTC
TTCCTTTTCCCCACCCCACCCCCCAAGTTCGGGTGAAGGCCCAGGGCTCGCAGCCAACGTCGGGGCGGCA
GGCCCTGCCATAGCCTCAGGTTACTCATATATACTTTAGATTGATTTAAAACTTCATTTTTAATTTAAAA
GGATCTAGGTGAAGATCCTTTTTGATAATCTCATGACCAAAATCCCTTAACGTGAGTTTTCGTTCCACTG
AGCGTCAGACCCCGTAGAAAAGATCAAAGGATCTTCTTGAGATCCTTTTTTTCTGCGCGTAATCTGCTGC
TTGCAAACAAAAAAACCACCGCTACCAGCGGTGGTTTGTTTGCCGGATCAAGAGCTACCAACTCTTTTTC
CGAAGGTAACTGGCTTCAGCAGAGCGCAGATACCAAATACTGTTCTTCTAGTGTAGCCGTAGTTAGGCCA
CCACTTCAAGAACTCTGTAGCACCGCCTACATACCTCGCTCTGCTAATCCTGTTACCAGTGGCTGCTGCC
AGTGGCGATAAGTCGTGTCTTACCGGGTTGGACTCAAGACGATAGTTACCGGATAAGGCGCAGCGGTCGG
GCTGAACGGGGGGTTCGTGCACACAGCCCAGCTTGGAGCGAACGACCTACACCGAACTGAGATACCTACA
GCGTGAGCTATGAGAAAGCGCCACGCTTCCCGAAGGGAGAAAGGCGGACAGGTATCCGGTAAGCGGCAGG
GTCGGAACAGGAGAGCGCACGAGGGAGCTTCCAGGGGGAAACGCCTGGTATCTTTATAGTCCTGTCGGGT
TTCGCCACCTCTGACTTGAGCGTCGATTTTTGTGATGCTCGTCAGGGGGGCGGAGCCTATGGAAAAACGC
CAGCAACGCGGCCTTTTTACGGTTCCTGGCCTTTTGCTGGCCTTTTGCTCACATGTTCTTTCCTGCGTTA
TCCCCTGATTCTGTGGATAACCGTATTACCGCCATGCATTAGTTATTAATAGTAATCAATTACGGGGTCA
TTAGTTCATAGCCCATATATGGAGTTCCGCGTTACATAACTTACGGTAAATGGCCCGCCTGGCTGACCGC
CCAACGACCCCCGCCCATTGACGTCAATAATGACGTATGTTCCCATAGTAACGCCAATAGGGACTTTCCA
TTGACGTCAATGGGTGGAGTATTTACGGTAAACTGCCCACTTGGCAGTACATCAAGTGTATCATATGCCA
AGTACGCCCCCTATTGACGTCAATGACGGTAAATGGCCCGCCTGGCATTATGCCCAGTACATGACCTTAT
GGGACTTTCCTACTTGGCAGTACATCTACGTATTAGTCATCGCTATTACCATGGTGATGCGGTTTTGGCA
GTACATCAATGGGCGTGGATAGCGGTTTGACTCACGGGGATTTCCAAGTCTCCACCCCATTGACGTCAAT
GGGAGTTTGTTTTGGCACCAAAATCAACGGGACTTTCCAAAATGTCGTAACAACTCCGCCCCATTGACGC
AAATGGGCGGTAGGCGTGTACGGTGGGAGGTCTATATAAGCAGAGCTGGTTTAGTGAACCGTCAGATCCG
CTAGCGCTACCGGACTCAGATCTCGAGCTCAAGCTTCGAATTCGGCAGCACTTTTCTTTCATTGGGGGGA
AGGCGTGAGGAAAGTACCAAACAGCAGCAGACTTTTAAACTTTAAACAGACAGGTCTGAGAGCCTGAACT
CTCATTTTTCCTTTGACTTCAGCCTCCAAGGAGTTCCACCAACTTTGGCGCGCCGGCTTCACTTTCATTA
AGTGAAAGAGAGGTGCCCAGAC
