>Addgene plasmid #55894 | mRuby2-Cx43-7 | depositor partial sequence | sequence record 86800 | insert sequence
CGTCAGATCCGCTAGCGCTACCGGACTCAGATCTCGAGCTCAAGCTTCGAATTCGGCAGCACTTTTCTTT
CATTGGGGGGAAGGCGTGAGGAAAGTACCAAACAGCAGCAGACTTTTAAACTTTAAACAGACAGGTCTGA
GAGCCTGAACTCTCATTTTTCCTTTGACTTCAGCCTCCAAGGAGTTCCACCAACTTTGGCGCGCCGGCTT
CACTTTCATTAAGTGAAAGAGAGGTGCCCAGACATGGGTGACTGGAGTGCCTTGGGGAAGCTTCTGGACA
AGGTCCAAGCCTACTCCACCGCTGGAGGGAAGGTGTGGCTGTCAGTGCTCTTCATATTCAGAATCCTGCT
CCTGGGGACAGCTGTTGAGTCAGCTTGGGGTGATGAACAGTCTGCCTTTCGCTGTAACACTCAACAACCT
GGCTGCGAAAACGTCTGCTATGACAAGTCCTTCCCCATCTCTCACGTGCGCTTCTGGGTCCTTCAGATCA
TATTCGTGTCTGTGCCCACACTCCTGTACTTGGCCCATGTGTTCTATGTGATGAGGAAGGAAGAGAAGCT
AAACAAGAAAGAAGAGGAGCTCAAAGTGGCCCAGACTGACGGGGTCAACGTGGAGATGCACCTGAAGCAG
ATTGAAATCAAGAAGTTCAAGTACGGGATTGAAGAGCACGGCAAGGTGAAAATGAGGGGCGGCTTGCTGA
GAACCTACATCATCAGCATCCTCTTCAAGTCTGTCTTCGAGGTGGCCTTCCTGCTCATCCAGTGGTACAT
CTATGGGTTCAGCTTGAGCGCGGTCTACACCTGCAAGAGAGATCCCTGCCCCCACCAGGTAGACTGCTTC
CTCTCACGTCCCACGGAGAAAACCATCTTCATCATCTTCATGCTGGTGGTGTCCTTGGTGTCTCTCGCTT
TGAACATCATTGAGCTCTTCTACGTCTTCTTCAAAGGCGTTAAGGATCGCGTGAAGGGAAGAAGCGATCC
TTACCACGCCACCACTGGCCCACTGAGCCCATCAAAAGACTGCGGATCTCCAAAATACGCCTACTTCAAT
GGCTGCTCCTCACCAACGGCTCCACTCTCGCCTATGTCTCCTCCTGGGTACAAGCTGGTTACTGGTGACA
GAAACAATTCCTCGTGCCGCAATTACAACAAGCAAGCTAGCGAGCAAAACTGGGCGAACTACAGCGCAGA
GCAAAATCGCATGGGGCAGGCCGGAAGCACCATCTCCAACTCGCACGCCCAGCCGTTCGATTTCCCCGAC
GACAACCAGAATGCCAAAAAAGTTGCTGCTGGACATGAACTCCAGCCATTAGCCATCGTGGACCAACGAC
CTTCCAGCAGAGCCAGCAGCCGCGCCAGCAGCAGGCCTCGGCCTGATGACCTGGAGATTGCGGATCCACC
GGTCGCCACCATGGTGTCTAAGGGCGAAGAGCTGATCAAGGAAAATATGCGTATGAAGGTGGTCATGGAA
GGTTCGGTCAACGGCCACCAATTCAAATGCACAGGTGAAGGAGAAGGCAATCCGTACATGGGAACTCAAA
CCATGAGGATCAAAGTCATCGAGGGAGGACCCCTGCCATTTGCCTTTGACATTCTTGCCACGTCGTTCAT
GTATGGCAGCCGTACTTTTATCAAGTACCCGAAAGGCATTCCTGATTTCTTTAAACAGTCCTTTCCTGAG
GGTTTTACTTGGGAAAGAGTTACGAGATACGAAGATGGTGGAGTCGTCACCGTCATGCAGGACACCAGCC
TTGAGGATGGCTGTCTCGTTTACCACGTCCAAGTCAGAGGGGTAAACTTTCCCTCCAATGGTCCCGTGAT
GCAGAAGAAGACCAAGGGTTGGGAGCCTAATACAGAGATGATGTATCCAGCAGATGGTGGTCTGAGGGGA
TACACTCATATGGCACTGAAAGTTGATGGTGGTGGCCATCTGTCTTGCTCTTTCGTAACAACTTACAGGT
CAAAAAAGACCGTCGGGAACATCAAGATGCCCGGTATCCATGCCGTTGATCACCGCCTGGAAAGGTTAGA
GGAAAGTGACAATGAAATGTTCGTAGTACAACGCGAACACGCAGTTGCCAAGTTCGCCGGGCTTGGTGGT
GGGATGGACGAGCTGTACAAGTAAGCGGCCGCGACTCTAGATCATAATCAGCCATACCACATTGT
